Addgene plasmid #115462: pLKO.1-shMBNL2-1082
Purpose: Constitutive lentiviral expression
Depositing lab: William Hahn. Depositing organization: Dana-Farber Cancer Institute. Publication: An alternative splicing switch in FLNB promotes the mesenchymal cell state in human breast cancer. Li J, Choi PS, Chaffer CL, Labella K, Hwang JH, Giacomelli AO, Kim JW, Ilic N, Doench JG, Ly SH, Dai C, Hagel K, Hong AL, Gjoerup O, Goel S, Ge JY, Root DE, Zhao JJ, Brooks AN, Weinberg RA, Hahn WC. Elife. 2018 Jul 30;7. pii: 37184. doi: 10.7554/eLife.37184. 37184 PubMed 30059005.
Backbone
  Vector backbone: pLKO.1
  Backbone manufacturer: Broad Institute - Genetic Perturbation Platform
  Vector type: Mammalian Expression, Lentiviral, RNAi
  Selectable markers: Puromycin
Growth in bacteria
  Bacterial resistance: Ampicillin, 100 μg/mL
  Growth temperature: 37°C
  Growth strain: NEB Stable
  Copy number: High Copy
Gene/Insert
  Gene/Insert name: shMBNL2-1082
  gRNA/shRNA sequence: CAACACCGTAACCGTTTGTAT
  Species: H. sapiens (human)
  Entrez Gene: MBNL2 (a.k.a. MBLL, MBLL39, PRO2032)
  Cloning method: Unknown
  Sequencing primers: 5′ LKO.1 5'
Terms and licenses: Academic/Nonprofit Terms; Industry Terms: Not Available to Industry
How to cite: pLKO.1-shMBNL2-1082 was a gift from William Hahn (Addgene plasmid # 115462 ; http://n2t.net/addgene:115462 ; RRID:Addgene_115462)
