[The description below was written by a language model from this plasmid's Addgene catalogue record and pLannotate feature annotations shown in this document.]
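Description:
pLKO.1-shMBNL2-1082 is a lentiviral RNAi plasmid built on the pLKO.1 backbone from the Broad Institute Genetic Perturbation Platform. It carries a short hairpin RNA directed against human MBNL2 (muscleblind-like splicing regulator 2). In bacteria it is maintained as a high-copy plasmid through a ColE1/pUC-type origin and selected with ampicillin via the β-lactamase gene. An f1 origin, lac regulatory remnants and T7/T3 promoters are also present as carry-over from the cloning backbone.

The annotated 7,518 nt sequence shows a third-generation, self-inactivating transfer vector layout. An RSV promoter fused to a truncated HIV-1 5' LTR drives production of the viral genomic RNA in packaging cells. This is followed by the Ψ packaging signal with a partial gag sequence and the Rev response element for Rev-dependent nuclear export. The human U6 RNA polymerase III promoter transcribes the hairpin; the shRNA itself is not separately annotated but presumably lies in the gap between the U6 promoter and the cPPT/CTS, which aids nuclear import of the preintegration complex. Downstream, the human PGK promoter expresses puromycin N-acetyltransferase so that transduced mammalian cells can be selected with puromycin. A WPRE enhances transcript stability and expression. The ΔU3 3' LTR disables LTR promoter activity after integration, and an SV40 polyadenylation signal and SV40 origin lie outside the viral cassette.

The construct is intended for constitutive, stable knockdown of MBNL2 in human cells after lentiviral packaging with helper plasmids. It was deposited with a study of an alternative splicing switch in FLNB linked to the mesenchymal cell state in human breast cancer.
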