Features (pLannotate 1.2.2; 26 found; start..end, strand, type, name):
      1..241     +  promoter       U6 promoter: RNA polymerase III promoter for human U6 snRNA
    346..463     +  misc_feature   cPPT/CTS: central polypurine tract and central termination sequence of HIV-1
    522..1022    +  promoter       hPGK promoter: human phosphoglycerate kinase 1 promoter
   1044..1643    +  CDS            PuroR (fragment): puromycin N-acetyltransferase; pac from Streptomyces; confers resistance to puromycin
   1659..2247    +  misc_feature   WPRE: woodchuck hepatitis virus posttranscriptional regulatory element
   2298..2317    +  misc_feature   cPPT/CTS (fragment): central polypurine tract and central termination sequence of HIV-1
   2319..2552    +  LTR            3' LTR (ΔU3): self-inactivating 3' long terminal repeat (LTR) from HIV-1
   2630..2751    +  polyA_signal   SV40 poly(A) signal: SV40 polyadenylation signal
   2791..2926    +  rep_origin     SV40 ori: SV40 origin of replication
   2947..2965    -  promoter       T7 promoter: promoter for bacteriophage T7 RNA polymerase
   2973..3128    +  CDS            lacZα (fragment): LacZα fragment of β-galactosidase; lacZ fragment
   3133..3561    +  rep_origin     f1 ori (sequence partly withheld): f1 bacteriophage origin of replication; arrow indicates direction of (+) strand synthesis
   3614..3718    +  promoter       AmpR promoter: bla
   3719..4579    +  CDS            AmpR: β-lactamase; bla; confers resistance to ampicillin, carbenicillin, and related antibiotics
   4750..5338    +  rep_origin     ori: high-copy-number ColE1/pMB1/pBR322/pUC origin of replication
   5521..5613    +  CDS            lacI (fragment): lac repressor; lacI; The lac repressor binds to the lac operator to inhibit transcription in E. coli. This inhibition can be relieved by adding lactose or isopropyl-β-D-thiogalactopyranoside (IPTG).
   5626..5647    +  protein_bind   CAP binding site: CAP binding activates transcription in the presence of cAMP. E. coli catabolite activator protein
   5662..5692    +  promoter       lac promoter: promoter for the E. coli lac operon
   5700..5716    +  protein_bind   lac operator: The lac repressor binds to the lac operator to inhibit transcription in E. coli. This inhibition can be relieved by adding lactose or isopropyl-β-D-thiogalactopyranoside (IPTG). lac repressor encoded by lacI
   5761..5779    +  promoter       T3 promoter: promoter for bacteriophage T3 RNA polymerase
   5807..6033    +  promoter       RSV promoter: Rous sarcoma virus enhancer/promoter
   6034..6214    +  LTR            5' LTR (truncated): truncated 5' long terminal repeat (LTR) from HIV-1
   6261..6386    +  misc_feature   HIV-1 Ψ: packaging signal of human immunodeficiency virus type 1
   6370..6733    +  CDS            HIV-1 gag (fragment): gag protein from human immunodeficiency virus 1; gag
   6879..7112    +  misc_feature   RRE: The Rev response element (RRE) of HIV-1 allows for Rev-dependent mRNA export from the nucleus to the cytoplasm.
   7489..7515    +  CDS            Rev (fragment): human immunodeficiency virus 1 (HIV-1) Rev protein; rev; enhances nuclear export of unspliced and incompletely spliced viral mRNAs
>Addgene plasmid #115462 | pLKO.1-shMBNL2-1082 | addgene full sequence | sequence record 222205 | Addgene NGS Result
GAGGGCCTATTTCCCATGATTCCTTCATATTTGCATATACGATACAAGGCTGTTAGAGAGATAATTAGAA
TTAATTTGACTGTAAACACAAAGATATTAGTACAAAATACGTGACGTAGAAAGTAATAATTTCTTGGGTA
GTTTGCAGTTTTAAAATTATGTTTTAAAATGGACTATCATATGCTTACCGTAACTTGAAAGTATTTCGAT
TTCTTGGCTTTATATATCTTGTGGAAAGGACGAGGTACCGGCAACACCGTAACCGTTTGTATCTCGAGAT
ACAAACGGTTACGGTGTTGTTTTTGAATTCTAGATCTTGAGACAAATGGCAGTATTCATCCACAATTTTA
AAAGAAAAGGGGGGATTGGGGGGTACAGTGCAGGGGAAAGAATAGTAGACATAATAGCAACAGACATACA
AACTAAAGAATTACAAAAACAAATTACAAAAATTCAAAATTTTCGGGTTTATTACAGGGACAGCAGAGAT
CCACTTTGGCGCCGGCTCGAGGGGGCCCGGGTTGCGCCTTTTCCAAGGCAGCCCTGGGTTTGCGCAGGGA
CGCGGCTGCTCTGGGCGTGGTTCCGGGAAACGCAGCGGCGCCGACCCTGGGTCTCGCACATTCTTCACGT
CCGTTCGCAGCGTCACCCGGATCTTCGCCGCTACCCTTGTGGGCCCCCCGGCGACGCTTCCTGCTCCGCC
CCTAAGTCGGGAAGGTTCCTTGCGGTTCGCGGCGTGCCGGACGTGACAAACGGAAGCCGCACGTCTCACT
AGTACCCTCGCAGACGGACAGCGCCAGGGAGCAATGGCAGCGCGCCGACCGCGATGGGCTGTGGCCAATA
GCGGCTGCTCAGCAGGGCGCGCCGAGAGCAGCGGCCGGGAAGGGGCGGTGCGGGAGGCGGGGTGTGGGGC
GGTAGTGTGGGCCCTGTTCCTGCCCGCGCGGTGTTCCGCATTCTGCAAGCCTCCGGAGCGCACGTCGGCA
GTCGGCTCCCTCGTTGACCGAATCACCGACCTCTCTCCCCAGGGGGATCCACCGGAGCTTACCATGACCG
AGTACAAGCCCACGGTGCGCCTCGCCACCCGCGACGACGTCCCCAGGGCCGTACGCACCCTCGCCGCCGC
GTTCGCCGACTACCCCGCCACGCGCCACACCGTCGATCCGGACCGCCACATCGAGCGGGTCACCGAGCTG
CAAGAACTCTTCCTCACGCGCGTCGGGCTCGACATCGGCAAGGTGTGGGTCGCGGACGACGGCGCCGCCG
TGGCGGTCTGGACCACGCCGGAGAGCGTCGAAGCGGGGGCGGTGTTCGCCGAGATCGGCCCGCGCATGGC
CGAGTTGAGCGGTTCCCGGCTGGCCGCGCAGCAACAGATGGAAGGCCTCCTGGCGCCGCACCGGCCCAAG
GAGCCCGCGTGGTTCCTGGCCACCGTCGGCGTCTCGCCCGACCACCAGGGCAAGGGTCTGGGCAGCGCCG
TCGTGCTCCCCGGAGTGGAGGCGGCCGAGCGCGCCGGGGTGCCCGCCTTCCTGGAGACCTCCGCGCCCCG
CAACCTCCCCTTCTACGAGCGGCTCGGCTTCACCGTCACCGCCGACGTCGAGGTGCCCGAAGGACCGCGC
ACCTGGTGCATGACCCGCAAGCCCGGTGCCTGAACGCGTTAAGTCGACAATCAACCTCTGGATTACAAAA
TTTGTGAAAGATTGACTGGTATTCTTAACTATGTTGCTCCTTTTACGCTATGTGGATACGCTGCTTTAAT
GCCTTTGTATCATGCTATTGCTTCCCGTATGGCTTTCATTTTCTCCTCCTTGTATAAATCCTGGTTGCTG
TCTCTTTATGAGGAGTTGTGGCCCGTTGTCAGGCAACGTGGCGTGGTGTGCACTGTGTTTGCTGACGCAA
CCCCCACTGGTTGGGGCATTGCCACCACCTGTCAGCTCCTTTCCGGGACTTTCGCTTTCCCCCTCCCTAT
TGCCACGGCGGAACTCATCGCCGCCTGCCTTGCCCGCTGCTGGACAGGGGCTCGGCTGTTGGGCACTGAC
AATTCCGTGGTGTTGTCGGGGAAATCATCGTCCTTTCCTTGGCTGCTCGCCTGTGTTGCCACCTGGATTC
TGCGCGGGACGTCCTTCTGCTACGTCCCTTCGGCCCTCAATCCAGCGGACCTTCCTTCCCGCGGCCTGCT
GCCGGCTCTGCGGCCTCTTCCGCGTCTTCGCCTTCGCCCTCAGACGAGTCGGATCTCCCTTTGGGCCGCC
TCCCCGCGTCGACTTTAAGACCAATGACTTACAAGGCAGCTGTAGATCTTAGCCACTTTTTAAAAGAAAA
GGGGGGACTGGAAGGGCTAATTCACTCCCAACGAAGACAAGATCTGCTTTTTGCTTGTACTGGGTCTCTC
TGGTTAGACCAGATCTGAGCCTGGGAGCTCTCTGGCTAACTAGGGAACCCACTGCTTAAGCCTCAATAAA
GCTTGCCTTGAGTGCTTCAAGTAGTGTGTGCCCGTCTGTTGTGTGACTCTGGTAACTAGAGATCCCTCAG
ACCCTTTTAGTCAGTGTGGAAAATCTCTAGCAGTACGTATAGTAGTTCATGTCATCTTATTATTCAGTAT
TTATAACTTGCAAAGAAATGAATATCAGAGAGTGAGAGGAACTTGTTTATTGCAGCTTATAATGGTTACA
AATAAAGCAATAGCATCACAAATTTCACAAATAAAGCATTTTTTTCACTGCATTCTAGTTGTGGTTTGTC
CAAACTCATCAATGTATCTTATCATGTCTGGCTCTAGCTATCCCGCCCCTAACTCCGCCCATCCCGCCCC
TAACTCCGCCCAGTTCCGCCCATTCTCCGCCCCATGGCTGACTAATTTTTTTTATTTATGCAGAGGCCGA
GGCCGCCTCGGCCTCTGAGCTATTCCAGAAGTAGTGAGGAGGCTTTTTTGGAGGCCTAGGGACGTACCCA
ATTCGCCCTATAGTGAGTCGTATTACGCGCGCTCACTGGCCGTCGTTTTACAACGTCGTGACTGGGAAAA
CCCTGGCGTTACCCAACTTAATCGCCTTGCAGCACATCCCCCTTTCGCCAGCTGGCGTAATAGCGAAGAG
GCCCGCACCGATCGCCCTTCCCAACAGTTGCGCAGCCTGAATGGCGAATGGG
[124 nt withheld, positions 3133-3256]
C
[91 nt withheld, positions 3258-3348]
A
[49 nt withheld, positions 3350-3398]
CCTTTGACGTTGGAGTCCACGTTCTTT
[37 nt withheld, positions 3426-3462]
ACCCTATCTCGGTCTATTCTTTTGATTTATAAGGGATTTTGCCGATTTCGGCCTATTGGTTAAAAAATGA
GCTGATTTAACAAAAATTTAACGCGAATTTTAACAAAATATTAACGCTTACAATTTAGGTGGCACTTTTC
GGGGAAATGTGCGCGGAACCCCTATTTGTTTATTTTTCTAAATACATTCAAATATGTATCCGCTCATGAG
ACAATAACCCTGATAAATGCTTCAATAATATTGAAAAAGGAAGAGTATGAGTATTCAACATTTCCGTGTC
GCCCTTATTCCCTTTTTTGCGGCATTTTGCCTTCCTGTTTTTGCTCACCCAGAAACGCTGGTGAAAGTAA
AAGATGCTGAAGATCAGTTGGGTGCACGAGTGGGTTACATCGAACTGGATCTCAACAGCGGTAAGATCCT
TGAGAGTTTTCGCCCCGAAGAACGTTTTCCAATGATGAGCACTTTTAAAGTTCTGCTATGTGGCGCGGTA
TTATCCCGTATTGACGCCGGGCAAGAGCAACTCGGTCGCCGCATACACTATTCTCAGAATGACTTGGTTG
AGTACTCACCAGTCACAGAAAAGCATCTTACGGATGGCATGACAGTAAGAGAATTATGCAGTGCTGCCAT
AACCATGAGTGATAACACTGCGGCCAACTTACTTCTGACAACGATCGGAGGACCGAAGGAGCTAACCGCT
TTTTTGCACAACATGGGGGATCATGTAACTCGCCTTGATCGTTGGGAACCGGAGCTGAATGAAGCCATAC
CAAACGACGAGCGTGACACCACGATGCCTGTAGCAATGGCAACAACGTTGCGCAAACTATTAACTGGCGA
ACTACTTACTCTAGCTTCCCGGCAACAATTAATAGACTGGATGGAGGCGGATAAAGTTGCAGGACCACTT
CTGCGCTCGGCCCTTCCGGCTGGCTGGTTTATTGCTGATAAATCTGGAGCCGGTGAGCGTGGGTCTCGCG
GTATCATTGCAGCACTGGGGCCAGATGGTAAGCCCTCCCGTATCGTAGTTATCTACACGACGGGGAGTCA
GGCAACTATGGATGAACGAAATAGACAGATCGCTGAGATAGGTGCCTCACTGATTAAGCATTGGTAACTG
TCAGACCAAGTTTACTCATATATACTTTAGATTGATTTAAAACTTCATTTTTAATTTAAAAGGATCTAGG
TGAAGATCCTTTTTGATAATCTCATGACCAAAATCCCTTAACGTGAGTTTTCGTTCCACTGAGCGTCAGA
CCCCGTAGAAAAGATCAAAGGATCTTCTTGAGATCCTTTTTTTCTGCGCGTAATCTGCTGCTTGCAAACA
AAAAAACCACCGCTACCAGCGGTGGTTTGTTTGCCGGATCAAGAGCTACCAACTCTTTTTCCGAAGGTAA
CTGGCTTCAGCAGAGCGCAGATACCAAATACTGTTCTTCTAGTGTAGCCGTAGTTAGGCCACCACTTCAA
GAACTCTGTAGCACCGCCTACATACCTCGCTCTGCTAATCCTGTTACCAGTGGCTGCTGCCAGTGGCGAT
AAGTCGTGTCTTACCGGGTTGGACTCAAGACGATAGTTACCGGATAAGGCGCAGCGGTCGGGCTGAACGG
GGGGTTCGTGCACACAGCCCAGCTTGGAGCGAACGACCTACACCGAACTGAGATACCTACAGCGTGAGCT
ATGAGAAAGCGCCACGCTTCCCGAAGGGAGAAAGGCGGACAGGTATCCGGTAAGCGGCAGGGTCGGAACA
GGAGAGCGCACGAGGGAGCTTCCAGGGGGAAACGCCTGGTATCTTTATAGTCCTGTCGGGTTTCGCCACC
TCTGACTTGAGCGTCGATTTTTGTGATGCTCGTCAGGGGGGCGGAGCCTATGGAAAAACGCCAGCAACGC
GGCCTTTTTACGGTTCCTGGCCTTTTGCTGGCCTTTTGCTCACATGTTCTTTCCTGCGTTATCCCCTGAT
TCTGTGGATAACCGTATTACCGCCTTTGAGTGAGCTGATACCGCTCGCCGCAGCCGAACGACCGAGCGCA
GCGAGTCAGTGAGCGAGGAAGCGGAAGAGCGCCCAATACGCAAACCGCCTCTCCCCGCGCGTTGGCCGAT
TCATTAATGCAGCTGGCACGACAGGTTTCCCGACTGGAAAGCGGGCAGTGAGCGCAACGCAATTAATGTG
AGTTAGCTCACTCATTAGGCACCCCAGGCTTTACACTTTATGCTTCCGGCTCGTATGTTGTGTGGAATTG
TGAGCGGATAACAATTTCACACAGGAAACAGCTATGACCATGATTACGCCAAGCGCGCAATTAACCCTCA
CTAAAGGGAACAAAAGCTGGAGCTGCAAGCTTAATGTAGTCTTATGCAATACTCTTGTAGTCTTGCAACA
TGGTAACGATGAGTTAGCAACATGCCTTACAAGGAGAGAAAAAGCACCGTGCATGCCGATTGGTGGAAGT
AAGGTGGTACGATCGTGCCTTATTAGGAAGGCAACAGACGGGTCTGACATGGATTGGACGAACCACTGAA
TTGCCGCATTGCAGAGATATTGTATTTAAGTGCCTAGCTCGATACATAAACGGGTCTCTCTGGTTAGACC
AGATCTGAGCCTGGGAGCTCTCTGGCTAACTAGGGAACCCACTGCTTAAGCCTCAATAAAGCTTGCCTTG
AGTGCTTCAAGTAGTGTGTGCCCGTCTGTTGTGTGACTCTGGTAACTAGAGATCCCTCAGACCCTTTTAG
TCAGTGTGGAAAATCTCTAGCAGTGGCGCCCGAACAGGGACTTGAAAGCGAAAGGGAAACCAGAGGAGCT
CTCTCGACGCAGGACTCGGCTTGCTGAAGCGCGCACGGCAAGAGGCGAGGGGCGGCGACTGGTGAGTACG
CCAAAAATTTTGACTAGCGGAGGCTAGAAGGAGAGAGATGGGTGCGAGAGCGTCAGTATTAAGCGGGGGA
GAATTAGATCGCGATGGGAAAAAATTCGGTTAAGGCCAGGGGGAAAGAAAAAATATAAATTAAAACATAT
AGTATGGGCAAGCAGGGAGCTAGAACGATTCGCAGTTAATCCTGGCCTGTTAGAAACATCAGAAGGCTGT
AGACAAATACTGGGACAGCTACAACCATCCCTTCAGACAGGATCAGAAGAACTTAGATCATTATATAATA
CAGTAGCAACCCTCTATTGTGTGCATCAAAGGATAGAGATAAAAGACACCAAGGAAGCTTTAGACAAGAT
AGAGGAAGAGCAAAACAAAAGTAAGACCACCGCACAGCAAGCGGCCGCTGATCTTCAGACCTGGAGGAGG
AGATATGAGGGACAATTGGAGAAGTGAATTATATAAATATAAAGTAGTAAAAATTGAACCATTAGGAGTA
GCACCCACCAAGGCAAAGAGAAGAGTGGTGCAGAGAGAAAAAAGAGCAGTGGGAATAGGAGCTTTGTTCC
TTGGGTTCTTGGGAGCAGCAGGAAGCACTATGGGCGCAGCGTCAATGACGCTGACGGTACAGGCCAGACA
ATTATTGTCTGGTATAGTGCAGCAGCAGAACAATTTGCTGAGGGCTATTGAGGCGCAACAGCATCTGTTG
CAACTCACAGTCTGGGGCATCAAGCAGCTCCAGGCAAGAATCCTGGCTGTGGAAAGATACCTAAAGGATC
AACAGCTCCTGGGGATTTGGGGTTGCTCTGGAAAACTCATTTGCACCACTGCTGTGCCTTGGAATGCTAG
TTGGAGTAATAAATCTCTGGAACAGATTTGGAATCACACGACCTGGATGGAGTGGGACAGAGAAATTAAC
AATTACACAAGCTTAATACACTCCTTAATTGAAGAATCGCAAAACCAGCAAGAAAAGAATGAACAAGAAT
TATTGGAATTAGATAAATGGGCAAGTTTGTGGAATTGGTTTAACATAACAAATTGGCTGTGGTATATAAA
ATTATTCATAATGATAGTAGGAGGCTTGGTAGGTTTAAGAATAGTTTTTGCTGTACTTTCTATAGTGAAT
AGAGTTAGGCAGGGATATTCACCATTATCGTTTCAGACCCACCTCCCAACCCCGAGGGGACCCAGA
