>Addgene plasmid #115462 | pLKO.1-shMBNL2-1082 | depositor partial sequence | sequence record 217545 | LKO.1 5' sequence
TATATATCTTGTGGAAAGGACGAGGTACCGGCAACACCGTAACCGTTTGTATCTCGAGATACAAACGGTT
ACGGTGTTGTTTTTGAATTCTAGATCTTGAGACAAATGGCAGTATTCATCCACAATTTTAAAAGAAAAGG
GGGGATTGGGGGGTACAGTGCAGGGGAAAGAATAGTAGACATAATAGCAACAGACATACAAACTAAAGAA
TTACAAAAACAAATTACAAAAATTCAAAATTTTCGGGTTTATTACAGGGACAGCAGAGATCCACTTTGGC
GCCGGCTCGAGGGGGCCCGGGTTGCGCCTTTTCCAAGGCAGCCCTGGGTTTGCGCAGGGACGCGGCTGCT
CTGGGCGTGGTTCCGGGAAACGCAGCGGCGCCGACCCTGGGTCTCGCACATTCTTCACGTCCGTTCGCAG
CGTCACCCGGATCTTCGCCGCTACCCTTGTGGGCCCCCCGGCGACGCTTCCTGCTCCGCCCCTAAGTCGG
GAAGGTTCCTTGCGGTTCGCGGCGTGCCGGACGTGACAAACGGAAGCCGCACGTCTCACTAGTACCCTCG
CAGACGGACAGCGCCAGGGAGCAATGGCAGCGCGCCGACCGCGATGGGCTGTGGCCAATAGCGGCTGCTC
AGCAGGGCGCGCCGAGAGCAGCGGCCGGGAAGGGGCGGTGCGGGAGGC
